Addgene plasmid #119121: PI3KC2gamma-PX (1200-1310)
Purpose: Bacterial expression of human phox homology (PX) domain, PI3KC2gamma-PX (1200-1310)
Depositing lab: Brett Collins. Depositing organization: University of Queensland. Publication: Classification of the human phox homology (PX) domains based on their phosphoinositide binding specificities. Chandra M, Chin YK, Mas C, Feathers JR, Paul B, Datta S, Chen KE, Jia X, Yang Z, Norwood SJ, Mohanty B, Bugarcic A, Teasdale RD, Henne WM, Mobli M, Collins BM. Nat Commun. 2019 Apr 4;10(1):1528. doi: 10.1038/s41467-019-09355-y. PubMed 30948714.
Backbone
  Vector backbone: pGEX4T2
  Vector type: Bacterial Expression
Growth in bacteria
  Bacterial resistance: Ampicillin, 100 μg/mL
  Growth temperature: 37°C
  Growth strain: DH5alpha
  Copy number: Unknown
Gene/Insert
  Gene/Insert name: PI3KC2gamma-PX (1200-1310)
  Species: H. sapiens (human)
  Entrez Gene: PIK3C2G (a.k.a. PI3K-C2-gamma, PI3K-C2GAMMA)
  Promoter: tac
  Tag / fusion protein: GST (N terminal on backbone)
  Cloning method: Restriction Enzyme; 5′ cloning site BamHI (not destroyed); 3′ cloning site XhoI (not destroyed)
  Sequencing primers: 5′ pGEX5
Terms and licenses: Academic/Nonprofit Terms; Industry Terms: Not Available to Industry
Depositor comments: Amino Acid Sequence: STTRSIERATILGFSKKSSNLYLIQVTHSNNETSLTEKSFEQFSKLHSQLQKQFASLTLPEFPHWWHLPFTNSDHRRFRDLNHYMEQILNVSHEVTNSDCVLSFFLSEAVQ
How to cite: PI3KC2gamma-PX (1200-1310) was a gift from Brett Collins (Addgene plasmid # 119121 ; http://n2t.net/addgene:119121 ; RRID:Addgene_119121)
