[The description below was written by a language model from this plasmid's Addgene catalogue record and pLannotate feature annotations shown in this document.]
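Description:
PI3KC2gamma-PX (1200-1310) is a bacterial expression plasmid built on the pGEX4T2 backbone for producing the phox homology (PX) domain of human PIK3C2G, the class II phosphoinositide 3-kinase C2 gamma, as a recombinant protein in E. coli. The insert encodes residues 1200–1310 of the kinase and was cloned between the BamHI and XhoI sites, both of which are retained. It lies in frame directly downstream of the backbone-encoded Schistosoma japonicum glutathione S-transferase, so the product is an N-terminal GST fusion suited to glutathione-affinity purification. The short gap between the GST and PIK3C2G coding regions in the feature table corresponds to the vector's linker. Any protease cleavage site within that linker is not annotated in the record.

Expression is driven by the tac promoter, a strong trp/lac hybrid, followed by a lac operator. The plasmid also carries its own lacI gene with its promoter, so transcription is repressed until relieved by IPTG or lactose. In the circular 5,287 nt sequence, the promoter and operator sit at the end of the numbered record, immediately upstream of the GST open reading frame at the start. Propagation relies on a ColE1/pBR322-type origin, and selection on ampicillin resistance from β-lactamase expressed from its native promoter. The remaining annotations are backbone remnants rather than functional payload: rop and bom fragments, a lac promoter/lacZα segment and a short yciV fragment. The construct belongs to a collection used to classify human PX domains by their phosphoinositide-binding specificities, where purified domains of this kind serve in lipid-binding and structural studies.
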