Features (pLannotate 1.2.2; 17 found; start..end, strand, type, name):
     23..676     +  CDS            GST26_SCHJA: Experimental evidence at protein level: Swiss-Prot protein existence level 1. GST isoenzymes appear to play a central role in the parasite detoxification system. Other functions are also suspected including a role in increasing the solubility of haematin in the parasite gut. From Schistosoma japonicum (Blood fluke).
    701..1033    +  CDS            PIK3C2G (fragment): P3C2G_HUMAN - Experimental evidence at protein level: Swiss-Prot protein existence level 1. Generates phosphatidylinositol 3-phosphate (PtdIns3P) and phosphatidylinositol 3,4-bisphosphate (PtdIns(3,4)P2) that act as second messengers. May play a role in SDF1A-stimulated chemotaxis (By similarity). From Homo sapiens (Human).
   1069..1108    +  CDS            rop (fragment): Rop protein, which maintains plasmids at low copy number; rop
   1210..1250    +  misc_feature   bom (fragment): basis of mobility region from pBR322
   1355..1459    +  promoter       AmpR promoter: bla
   1460..2320    +  CDS            AmpR: β-lactamase; bla; confers resistance to ampicillin, carbenicillin, and related antibiotics
   2491..3079    +  rep_origin     ori: high-copy-number ColE1/pMB1/pBR322/pUC origin of replication
   3265..3316    -  misc_feature   bom (fragment): basis of mobility region from pBR322
   3323..3400    +  promoter       lacI promoter: lacI
   3401..4483    +  CDS            lacI: lac repressor; lacI; The lac repressor binds to the lac operator to inhibit transcription in E. coli. This inhibition can be relieved by adding lactose or isopropyl-β-D-thiogalactopyranoside (IPTG).
   4496..4517    +  protein_bind   CAP binding site: CAP binding activates transcription in the presence of cAMP. E. coli catabolite activator protein
   4532..4562    +  promoter       lac promoter: promoter for the E. coli lac operon
   4570..4586    +  protein_bind   lac operator: The lac repressor binds to the lac operator to inhibit transcription in E. coli. This inhibition can be relieved by adding lactose or isopropyl-β-D-thiogalactopyranoside (IPTG). lac repressor encoded by lacI
   4606..4779    +  CDS            lacZα: LacZα fragment of β-galactosidase; lacZ fragment
   5043..5159    -  CDS            yciV (fragment): RNAAM_ECOLI - Also known as trpH From Escherichia coli (strain K12).
   5235..5263    +  promoter       tac promoter: strong E. coli promoter; hybrid between the trp and lac UV5 promoters
   5271..5287    +  protein_bind   lac operator: The lac repressor binds to the lac operator to inhibit transcription in E. coli. This inhibition can be relieved by adding lactose or isopropyl-β-D-thiogalactopyranoside (IPTG). lac repressor encoded by lacI
>Addgene plasmid #119121 | PI3KC2gamma-PX (1200-1310) | addgene full sequence | sequence record 275989 | Addgene NGS Result
TTTCACACAGGAAACAGTATTCATGTCCCCTATACTAGGTTATTGGAAAATTAAGGGCCTTGTGCAACCC
ACTCGACTTCTTTTGGAATATCTTGAAGAAAAATATGAAGAGCATTTGTATGAGCGCGATGAAGGTGATA
AATGGCGAAACAAAAAGTTTGAATTGGGTTTGGAGTTTCCCAATCTTCCTTATTATATTGATGGTGATGT
TAAATTAACACAGTCTATGGCCATCATACGTTATATAGCTGACAAGCACAACATGTTGGGTGGTTGTCCA
AAAGAGCGTGCAGAGATTTCAATGCTTGAAGGAGCGGTTTTGGATATTAGATACGGTGTTTCGAGAATTG
CATATAGTAAAGACTTTGAAACTCTCAAAGTTGATTTTCTTAGCAAGCTACCTGAAATGCTGAAAATGTT
CGAAGATCGTTTATGTCATAAAACATATTTAAATGGTGATCATGTAACCCATCCTGACTTCATGTTGTAT
GACGCTCTTGATGTTGTTTTATACATGGACCCAATGTGCCTGGATGCGTTCCCAAAATTAGTTTGTTTTA
AAAAACGTATTGAAGCTATCCCACAAATTGATAAGTACTTGAAATCCAGCAAGTATATAGCATGGCCTTT
GCAGGGCTGGCAAGCCACGTTTGGTGGTGGCGACCATCCTCCAAAATCGGATCTGGTTCCGCGTGGATCC
TCAACCACCCGCAGCATCGAACGTGCCACCATTCTGGGCTTCTCAAAAAAGTCCTCAAACCTGTATCTGA
TTCAAGTTACCCACTCTAACAATGAAACCTCACTGACGGAAAAATCGTTTGAACAATTCAGCAAGCTGCA
TTCTCAGCTGCAAAAACAGTTTGCGTCCCTGACCCTGCCGGAATTTCCGCATTGGTGGCACCTGCCGTTT
ACGAACAGCGATCATCGTCGCTTCCGTGACCTGAATCACTATATGGAACAAATTCTGAACGTGAGCCACG
AAGTTACCAATTCTGATTGCGTCCTGAGCTTTTTCCTGTCCGAAGCCGTTCAGTAACTCGAGCGGCCGCA
TCGTGACTGACTGACGATCTGCCTCGCGCGTTTCGGTGATGACGGTGAAAACCTCTGACACATGCAGCTC
CCGGAGACGGTCACAGCTTGTCTGTAAGCGGATGCCGGGAGCAGACAAGCCCGTCAGGGCGCGTCAGCGG
GTGTTGGCGGGTGTCGGGGCGCAGCCATGACCCAGTCACGTAGCGATAGCGGAGTGTATAATTCTTGAAG
ACGAAAGGGCCTCGTGATACGCCTATTTTTATAGGTTAATGTCATGATAATAATGGTTTCTTAGACGTCA
GGTGGCACTTTTCGGGGAAATGTGCGCGGAACCCCTATTTGTTTATTTTTCTAAATACATTCAAATATGT
ATCCGCTCATGAGACAATAACCCTGATAAATGCTTCAATAATATTGAAAAAGGAAGAGTATGAGTATTCA
ACATTTCCGTGTCGCCCTTATTCCCTTTTTTGCGGCATTTTGCCTTCCTGTTTTTGCTCACCCAGAAACG
CTGGTGAAAGTAAAAGATGCTGAAGATCAGTTGGGTGCACGAGTGGGTTACATCGAACTGGATCTCAACA
GCGGTAAGATCCTTGAGAGTTTTCGCCCCGAAGAACGTTTTCCAATGATGAGCACTTTTAAAGTTCTGCT
ATGTGGCGCGGTATTATCCCGTGTTGACGCCGGGCAAGAGCAACTCGGTCGCCGCATACACTATTCTCAG
AATGACTTGGTTGAGTACTCACCAGTCACAGAAAAGCATCTTACGGATGGCATGACAGTAAGAGAATTAT
GCAGTGCTGCCATAACCATGAGTGATAACACTGCGGCCAACTTACTTCTGACAACGATCGGAGGACCGAA
GGAGCTAACCGCTTTTTTGCACAACATGGGGGATCATGTAACTCGCCTTGATCGTTGGGAACCGGAGCTG
AATGAAGCCATACCAAACGACGAGCGTGACACCACGATGCCTGCAGCAATGGCAACAACGTTGCGCAAAC
TATTAACTGGCGAACTACTTACTCTAGCTTCCCGGCAACAATTAATAGACTGGATGGAGGCGGATAAAGT
TGCAGGACCACTTCTGCGCTCGGCCCTTCCGGCTGGCTGGTTTATTGCTGATAAATCTGGAGCCGGTGAG
CGTGGGTCTCGCGGTATCATTGCAGCACTGGGGCCAGATGGTAAGCCCTCCCGTATCGTAGTTATCTACA
CGACGGGGAGTCAGGCAACTATGGATGAACGAAATAGACAGATCGCTGAGATAGGTGCCTCACTGATTAA
GCATTGGTAACTGTCAGACCAAGTTTACTCATATATACTTTAGATTGATTTAAAACTTCATTTTTAATTT
AAAAGGATCTAGGTGAAGATCCTTTTTGATAATCTCATGACCAAAATCCCTTAACGTGAGTTTTCGTTCC
ACTGAGCGTCAGACCCCGTAGAAAAGATCAAAGGATCTTCTTGAGATCCTTTTTTTCTGCGCGTAATCTG
CTGCTTGCAAACAAAAAAACCACCGCTACCAGCGGTGGTTTGTTTGCCGGATCAAGAGCTACCAACTCTT
TTTCCGAAGGTAACTGGCTTCAGCAGAGCGCAGATACCAAATACTGTCCTTCTAGTGTAGCCGTAGTTAG
GCCACCACTTCAAGAACTCTGTAGCACCGCCTACATACCTCGCTCTGCTAATCCTGTTACCAGTGGCTGC
TGCCAGTGGCGATAAGTCGTGTCTTACCGGGTTGGACTCAAGACGATAGTTACCGGATAAGGCGCAGCGG
TCGGGCTGAACGGGGGGTTCGTGCACACAGCCCAGCTTGGAGCGAACGACCTACACCGAACTGAGATACC
TACAGCGTGAGCTATGAGAAAGCGCCACGCTTCCCGAAGGGAGAAAGGCGGACAGGTATCCGGTAAGCGG
CAGGGTCGGAACAGGAGAGCGCACGAGGGAGCTTCCAGGGGGAAACGCCTGGTATCTTTATAGTCCTGTC
GGGTTTCGCCACCTCTGACTTGAGCGTCGATTTTTGTGATGCTCGTCAGGGGGGCGGAGCCTATGGAAAA
ACGCCAGCAACGCGGCCTTTTTACGGTTCCTGGCCTTTTGCTGGCCTTTTGCTCACATGTTCTTTCCTGC
GTTATCCCCTGATTCTGTGGATAACCGTATTACCGCCTTTGAGTGAGCTGATACCGCTCGCCGCAGCCGA
ACGACCGAGCGCAGCGAGTCAGTGAGCGAGGAAGCGGAAGAGCGCCTGATGCGGTATTTTCTCCTTACGC
ATCTGTGCGGTATTTCACACCGCATAAATTCCGACACCATCGAATGGCGCAAAACCTTTCGCGGTATGGC
ATGATAGCGCCCGGAAGAGAGTCAATTCAGGGTGGTGAATGTGAAACCAGTAACGTTATACGATGTCGCA
GAGTATGCCGGTGTCTCTTATCAGACCGTTTCCCGCGTGGTGAACCAGGCCAGCCACGTTTCTGCGAAAA
CGCGGGAAAAAGTGGAAGCGGCGATGGCGGAGCTGAATTACATTCCCAACCGCGTGGCACAACAACTGGC
GGGCAAACAGTCGTTGCTGATTGGCGTTGCCACCTCCAGTCTGGCCCTGCACGCGCCGTCGCAAATTGTC
GCGGCGATTAAATCTCGCGCCGATCAACTGGGTGCCAGCGTGGTGGTGTCGATGGTAGAACGAAGCGGCG
TCGAAGCCTGTAAAGCGGCGGTGCACAATCTTCTCGCGCAACGCGTCAGTGGGCTGATCATTAACTATCC
GCTGGATGACCAGGATGCCATTGCTGTGGAAGCTGCCTGCACTAATGTTCCGGCGTTATTTCTTGATGTC
TCTGACCAGACACCCATCAACAGTATTATTTTCTCCCATGAAGACGGTACGCGACTGGGCGTGGAGCATC
TGGTCGCATTGGGTCACCAGCAAATCGCGCTGTTAGCGGGCCCATTAAGTTCTGTCTCGGCGCGTCTGCG
TCTGGCTGGCTGGCATAAATATCTCACTCGCAATCAAATTCAGCCGATAGCGGAACGGGAAGGCGACTGG
AGTGCCATGTCCGGTTTTCAACAAACCATGCAAATGCTGAATGAGGGCATCGTTCCCACTGCGATGCTGG
TTGCCAACGATCAGATGGCGCTGGGCGCAATGCGCGCCATTACCGAGTCCGGGCTGCGCGTTGGTGCGGA
TATCTCGGTAGTGGGATACGACGATACCGAAGACAGCTCATGTTATATCCCGCCGTTAACCACCATCAAA
CAGGATTTTCGCCTGCTGGGGCAAACCAGCGTGGACCGCTTGCTGCAACTCTCTCAGGGCCAGGCGGTGA
AGGGCAATCAGCTGTTGCCCGTCTCACTGGTGAAAAGAAAAACCACCCTGGCGCCCAATACGCAAACCGC
CTCTCCCCGCGCGTTGGCCGATTCATTAATGCAGCTGGCACGACAGGTTTCCCGACTGGAAAGCGGGCAG
TGAGCGCAACGCAATTAATGTAAGTTAGCTCACTCATTAGGCACCCCAGGCTTTACACTTTATGCTTCCG
GCTCGTATGTTGTGTGGAATTGTGAGCGGATAACAATTTCACACAGGAAACAGCTATGACCATGATTACG
GATTCACTGGCCGTCGTTTTACAACGTCGTGACTGGGAAAACCCTGGCGTTACCCAACTTAATCGCCTTG
CAGCACATCCCCCTTTCGCCAGCTGGCGTAATAGCGAAGAGGCCCGCACCGATCGCCCTTCCCAACAGTT
GCGCAGCCTGAATGGCGAATGGCGCTTTGCCTGGTTTCCGGCACCAGAAGCGGTGCCGGAAAGCTGGCTG
GAGTGCGATCTTCCTGAGGCCGATACTGTCGTCGTCCCCTCAAACTGGCAGATGCACGGTTACGATGCGC
CCATCTACACCAACGTGACCTATCCCATTACGGTCAATCCGCCGTTTGTTCCCACGGAGAATCCGACGGG
TTGTTACTCGCTCACATTTAATGTTGATGAAAGCTGGCTACAGGAAGGCCAGACGCGAATTATTTTTGAT
GGCGTTGGAATTAGCTTATCGACTGCACGGTGCACCAATGCTTCTGGCGTCAGGCAGCCATCGGAAGCTG
TGGTATGGCTGTGCAGGTCGTAAATCACTGCATAATTCGTGTCGCTCAAGGCGCACTCCCGTTCTGGATA
ATGTTTTTTGCGCCGACATCATAACGGTTCTGGCAAATATTCTGAAATGAGCTGTTGACAATTAATCATC
GGCTCGTATAATGTGTGGAATTGTGAGCGGATAACAA
